Addgene plasmid #157445: pD649-HAsp-IGSF1-COMP5AP-AviTag-9xHis
Purpose: Mammalian expression of cell-surface protein extracellular domain fused to COMP5AP-AviTag-9xHis. Protein is secreted from cells.
Depositing lab: Chris Garcia. Depositing organization: Stanford University. Publication: A Human IgSF Cell-Surface Interactome Reveals a Complex Network of Protein-Protein Interactions. Wojtowicz WM, Vielmetter J, Fernandes RA, Siepe DH, Eastman CL, Chisholm GB, Cox S, Klock H, Anderson PW, Rue SM, Miller JJ, Glaser SM, Bragstad ML, Vance J, Lam AW, Lesley SA, Zinn K, Garcia KC. Cell. 2020 Aug 20;182(4):1027-1043.e17. doi: 10.1016/j.cell.2020.07.025. PubMed 32822567.
Backbone
  Vector backbone: pD649
  Backbone size w/o insert (bp): 7153
  Vector type: Mammalian Expression
Growth in bacteria
  Bacterial resistance: Ampicillin, 100 μg/mL
  Growth temperature: 37°C
  Growth strain: DH5alpha
  Copy number: High Copy
Gene/Insert
  Gene/Insert name: IGSF1
  Species: H. sapiens (human)
  Insert size (bp): 1470
  Entrez Gene: IGSF1 (a.k.a. RP11-689E9.1, IGCD1, IGDC1, INHBP, PGSF2, p120)
  Promoter: CMV/SP6
  Tag / fusion protein: COMP5AP-AviTag-9xHis (C terminal on backbone)
  Cloning method: Restriction Enzyme; 5′ cloning site GCGGCCGC (not destroyed); 3′ cloning site GGCGCGCC (not destroyed)
  Sequencing primers: 5′ ATTTAGGTGACACTATAG; 3′ CGTCGCACTCCATCACGGTG
Resource information
  A portion of this plasmid was derived from a plasmid made by: synthesis by ThermoFisher
Terms and licenses: Academic/Nonprofit Terms; Industry Terms: Not Available to Industry
Depositor comments: Some plasmids in this collection may have an IS4-like element ISVsa5 family transposase upstream of the CMV promoter.
How to cite: pD649-HAsp-IGSF1-COMP5AP-AviTag-9xHis was a gift from Chris Garcia (Addgene plasmid # 157445 ; http://n2t.net/addgene:157445 ; RRID:Addgene_157445)
