[The description below was written by a language model from this plasmid's Addgene catalogue record and pLannotate feature annotations shown in this document.]
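Description:
pD649-HAsp-IGSF1-COMP5AP-AviTag-9xHis is a mammalian expression plasmid built on the pD649 backbone for producing a secreted, multimerised form of the extracellular domain of human IGSF1, an immunoglobulin superfamily cell-surface protein. It is propagated in E. coli as a high-copy plasmid through a ColE1/pUC-type origin and is selected with ampicillin via a full-length β-lactamase gene. The annotation also picks up short remnants of KanR, lacZα, an rrnB terminator and an f1 origin, which appear to be backbone vestiges rather than functional parts. A separate SV40 promoter/EM7 promoter cassette drives a puromycin N-acetyltransferase gene followed by an SV40 poly(A) signal, which would allow puromycin selection in mammalian cells. The depositor notes that some plasmids in this collection may carry an IS4-like transposase insertion upstream of the CMV promoter, but none is annotated here.

Expression is driven by the CMV enhancer and promoter with a fragment of CMV intron A, and a downstream SP6 promoter sits just before the coding region. The name indicates an HA-type signal peptide, although the annotation tool labels the short leader as resembling an immunoglobulin heavy-chain signal sequence. The IGSF1 ectodomain is cloned between preserved NotI and AscI sites. It is fused in frame at its C terminus to the pentamerising coiled-coil region of cartilage oligomeric matrix protein, human placental alkaline phosphatase, an AviTag for enzymatic biotinylation, and a polyhistidine tag, and the transcript ends at a bGH poly(A) signal. The His tag is named 9xHis but annotated as 8xHis. The resulting secreted pentamer provides high avidity and an enzymatic readout, which suits it to use as a soluble probe in extracellular protein–protein interaction screens such as the IgSF interactome study it derives from.
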