Features (pLannotate 1.2.2; 24 found; start..end, strand, type, name):
    119..143     -  CDS            KanR (fragment): aminoglycoside phosphotransferase; aph(3')-Ia; confers resistance to kanamycin
    254..842     +  rep_origin     ori: high-copy-number ColE1/pMB1/pBR322/pUC origin of replication
   1067..1084    +  terminator     rrnB T2 terminator (fragment): transcription terminator T2 from the E. coli rrnB gene
   1109..1128    -  CDS            lacZα (fragment): LacZα fragment of β-galactosidase; lacZ fragment
   1584..1600    +  protein_bind   lac operator: The lac repressor binds to the lac operator to inhibit transcription in E. coli. This inhibition can be relieved by adding lactose or isopropyl-β-D-thiogalactopyranoside (IPTG). lac repressor encoded by lacI
   1843..2146    +  enhancer       CMV enhancer: human cytomegalovirus immediate early enhancer
   2147..2350    +  promoter       CMV promoter: human cytomegalovirus (CMV) immediate early promoter
   2486..2529    +  intron         CMV intron (fragment): modified intron A from human cytomegalovirus
   2581..2599    +  promoter       SP6 promoter: promoter for bacteriophage SP6 RNA polymerase
   2603..2640    +  CDS            IgH signal sequence (fragment): signal sequence from the mouse immunoglobulin heavy chain variable region
   2686..4224    +  CDS            IGSF1 (fragment): IGSF1_HUMAN - Also known as IGDC1, KIAA0364, PGSF2. Experimental evidence at protein level: Swiss-Prot protein existence level 1. Seems to be a coreceptor in inhibin signaling, but seems not to be a high-affinity inhibin receptor. Antagonizes activin A signaling in the presence or absence of inhibin B (By similarity). Necessary to mediate a specific antagonistic effect of inhibin B on activin- stimulated transcription. From Homo sapiens (Human).
   4315..4494    +  CDS            Comp (fragment): COMP_RAT - Experimental evidence at protein level: Swiss-Prot protein existence level 1. May play a role in the structural integrity of cartilage via its interaction with other extracellular matrix proteins such as the collagens and fibronectin. Can mediate the interaction of chondrocytes with the cartilage extracellular matrix through interaction with cell surface integrin receptors. Could play a role in the pathogenesis of osteoarthritis. Potent suppressor of apoptosis in both primary chondrocytes and transformed cells. Suppresses apoptosis by blocking the activation of caspase-3 and by indu
   4482..5934    +  CDS            SEAP (fragment): secreted alkaline phosphatase from human placenta The natural enzyme has a C-terminal transmembrane sequence that is replaced by a GPI anchor.
   5959..6000    +  CDS            AviTag™ (fragment): peptide tag that allows for enzymatic biotinylation
   6004..6027    +  CDS            8xHis: 8xHis affinity tag
   6173..6284    +  polyA_signal   bGH poly(A) signal: bovine growth hormone polyadenylation signal
   6285..6393    +  rep_origin     f1 ori (fragment): f1 bacteriophage origin of replication; arrow indicates direction of (+) strand synthesis
   6407..6736    +  promoter       SV40 promoter: SV40 enhancer and early promoter
   6784..6831    +  promoter       EM7 promoter: synthetic bacterial promoter&nbsp
   6850..7449    +  CDS            PuroR (fragment): puromycin N-acetyltransferase; pac from Streptomyces; confers resistance to puromycin
   7459..7584    +  CDS            ble (fragment): BLE_KLEPN - Experimental evidence at protein level: Swiss-Prot protein existence level 1. Binding protein with a strong affinity to the bleomycin family of antibiotics. Binds to CL990; an antimitotic-antibiotic compound. From Klebsiella pneumoniae.
   7579..7700    +  polyA_signal   SV40 poly(A) signal: SV40 polyadenylation signal
   7753..8613    -  CDS            AmpR: β-lactamase; bla; confers resistance to ampicillin, carbenicillin, and related antibiotics
   8616..89      -  promoter       AmpR promoter (fragment) (across the origin): bla
>Addgene plasmid #157445 | pD649-HAsp-IGSF1-COMP5AP-AviTag-9xHis | depositor full sequence | sequence record 303999 | Full Sequence
TTTCAATATTATTGAAGCATTTATCAGGGTTATTGTCTCATGAGCGGATACATATTTGAATGTATTTAGA
AAAATAAACAAATAGGGGTCAGTGTTACAACCAATTAACCAATTCTGAACATTATCGCGAGCCCATTTAT
ACCTGAATATGGCTCATAACACCCCTTGCTCATGACCAAAATCCCTTAACGTGAGTTACGCGCGCGTCGT
TCCACTGAGCGTCAGACCCCGTAGAAAAGATCAAAGGATCTTCTTGAGATCCTTTTTTTCTGCGCGTAAT
CTGCTGCTTGCAAACAAAAAAACCACCGCTACCAGCGGTGGTTTGTTTGCCGGATCAAGAGCTACCAACT
CTTTTTCCGAAGGTAACTGGCTTCAGCAGAGCGCAGATACCAAATACTGTTCTTCTAGTGTAGCCGTAGT
TAGCCCACCACTTCAAGAACTCTGTAGCACCGCCTACATACCTCGCTCTGCTAATCCTGTTACCAGTGGC
TGCTGCCAGTGGCGATAAGTCGTGTCTTACCGGGTTGGACTCAAGACGATAGTTACCGGATAAGGCGCAG
CGGTCGGGCTGAACGGGGGGTTCGTGCACACAGCCCAGCTTGGAGCGAACGACCTACACCGAACTGAGAT
ACCTACAGCGTGAGCTATGAGAAAGCGCCACGCTTCCCGAAGGGAGAAAGGCGGACAGGTATCCGGTAAG
CGGCAGGGTCGGAACAGGAGAGCGCACGAGGGAGCTTCCAGGGGGAAACGCCTGGTATCTTTATAGTCCT
GTCGGGTTTCGCCACCTCTGACTTGAGCGTCGATTTTTGTGATGCTCGTCAGGGGGGCGGAGCCTATGGA
AAAACGCCAGCAACGCGGCCTTTTTACGGTTCCTGGCCTTTTGCTGGCCTTTTGCTCACATGTTCTTTCC
TGCGTTATCCCCTGATTCTGTGGATAACCGTATTACCGCCTTTGAGTGAGCTGATACCGCTCGCCGCAGC
CGAACGACCGAGCGCAGCGAGTCAGTGAGCGAGGAAGCGGAAGGCGAGAGTAGGGAACTGCCAGGCATCA
AACTAAGCAGAAGGCCCCTGACGGATGGCCTTTTTGCGTTTCTACAAACTCTTTCTGTGTTGTAAAACGA
CGGCCAGTCTTAAGCTCGGGCCCCCTGGGCGGTTCTGATAACGAGTAATCGTTAATCCGCAAATAACGTA
AAAACCCGCTTCGGCGGGTTTTTTTATGGGGGGAGTTTAGGGAAAGAGCATTTGTCAGAATATTTAAGGG
CGCCTGTCACTTTGCTTGATATATGAGAATTATTTAACCTTATAAATGAGAAAAAAGCAACGCACTTTAA
ATAAGATACGTTGCTTTTTCGATTGATGAACACCTATAATTAAACTATTCATCTATTATTTATGATTTTT
TGTATATACAATATTTCTAGTTTGTTAAAGAGAATTAAGAAAATAAATCTCGAAAATAATAAAGGGAAAA
TCAGTTTTTGATATCAAAATTATACATGTCAACGATAATACAAAATATAATACAAACTATAAGATGTTAT
CAGTATTTATTATCATTTAGAATAAATTTTGTGTCGCCCTTAATTGTGAGCGGATAACAATTACGAGCTT
CATGCACAGTGGCGTTGACTCAATATTGGCCATTAGCCATATTATTCATTGGTTATATAGCATAAATCAA
TATTGGCTATTGGCCATTGCATACGTTGTATCTATATCATAATATGTACATTTATATTGGCTCATGTCCA
ATATGACCGCCATGTTGGCATTGATTATTGACTAGTTATTAATAGTAATCAATTACGGGGTCATTAGTTC
ATAGCCCATATATGGAGTTCCGCGTTACATAACTTACGGTAAATGGCCCGCCTGGCTGACCGCCCAACGA
CCCCCGCCCATTGACGTCAATAATGACGTATGTTCCCATAGTAACGCCAATAGGGACTTTCCATTGACGT
CAATGGGTGGAGTATTTACGGTAAACTGCCCACTTGGCAGTACATCAAGTGTATCATATGCCAAGTACGC
CCCCTATTGACGTCAATGACGGTAAATGGCCCGCCTGGCATTATGCCCAGTACATGACCTTATGGGACTT
TCCTACTTGGCAGTACATCTACGTATTAGTCATCGCTATTACCATGGTGATGCGGTTTTGGCAGTACATC
AATGGGCGTGGATAGCGGTTTGACTCACGGGGATTTCCAAGTCTCCACCCCATTGACGTCAATGGGAGTT
TGTTTTGGCACCAAAATCAACGGGACTTTCCAAAATGTCGTAACAACTCCGCCCCATTGACGCAAATGGG
CGGTAGGCGTGTACGGTGGGAGGTCTATATAAGCAGAGCTCGTTTAGTGAACCGTCAGATCGCCTGGAGA
CGCCATCCACGCTGTTTTGACCTCCATAGAAGACACCGGGACCGATCCAGCCTCCGCGGCCGGGAACGGT
GCATTGGAACGCGGATTCCCCGTGCCAAGAGTGACGTAAGTACCGCCTATAGAGTCTATAGGCCCACCCC
CTTGGCTTCGTTAGAACGCGGCTACAATTAATACATAACCTTATGTATCATACACATACGATTTAGGTGA
CACTATAGAATAACATCCACTTTGCCTTTCTCTCCACAGGTGTCCACTCCCAGGTCCAACTGCACCTCGG
TTCTATCGAAAACGCGCCTGCTAGCGCCACCATGAAGACCATCATTGCCCTGAGCTACATCTTCTGCCTG
GTGTTCGCTGCGGCCGCCATGACCTCTATTGTGATGGACCCTCAGCCTGAGCTGTGGATCGAGAGCAATT
ACCCTCAGGCTCCCTGGGAGAACATCACCCTGTGGTGTAGAAGCCCCAGCCGGATCAGCAGCAAGTTCCT
GCTGCTGAAGGACAAGACCCAGATGACCTGGATCAGACCCAGCCACAAGACCTTCCAGGTGTCCTTTCTG
ATCGGCGCCCTGACAGAGAGCAATGCCGGCCTGTACAGATGCTGCTACTGGAAAGAGACAGGCTGGTCCA
AGCCTAGCAAGGTGCTGGAACTGGAAGCTCCTGGACAGCTGCCCAAGCCTATCTTCTGGATTCAAGCCGA
GACACCCGCTCTGCCCGGCTGCAATGTGAATATCCTGTGTCACGGCTGGCTGCAGGACCTGGTGTTCATG
CTGTTCAAAGAGGGCTACGCCGAGCCTGTGGATTACCAGGTGCCAACAGGCACCATGGCCATCTTCAGCA
TCGACAATCTGACCCCTGAGGACGAGGGCGTGTACATCTGTAGAACCCACATCCAGATGCTCCCCACACT
TTGGAGCGAGCCCAGCAATCCTCTGAAACTGGTGGTGGCCGGACTGTACCCCAAGCCAACACTTACAGCC
CATCCTGGACCTATCATGGCCCCTGGCGAGAGCCTGAATCTGAGATGCCAGGGACCTATCTACGGCATGA
CATTCGCCCTGATGAGAGTCGAGGACCTGGAAAAGAGCTTCTACCACAAGAAAACCATCAAGAACGAGGC
CAACTTCTTCTTTCAATCCCTGAAAATCCAGGACACCGGCCACTACCTGTGCTTCTACTACGATGCCAGC
TACAGAGGCAGCCTGCTGAGCGACGTGCTGAAAATCTGGGTCACCGACACATTCCCCAAGACCTGGCTGC
TGGCTAGACCTTCTGCTGTGGTGCAGATGGGCCAGAACGTGTCCCTGAGATGTAGAGGCCCTGTGGATGG
TGTCGGACTGGCCCTGTATAAGAAAGGCGAGGACAAGCCCCTGCAGTTCCTGGATGCCACCTCCATCGAC
GACAATACCAGCTTCTTCCTGAACAACGTGACCTACAGCGACACCGGCATCTACAGCTGTCACTACCTGC
TGACATGGAAAACCAGCATCAGAATGCCTAGCCACAACACCGTGGAACTGATGGTGGTGGACAAGCCTCC
TAAGCCTTCTCTGAGCGCCTGGCCTAGCACAGTGTTCAAGCTGGGCAAAGCCATCACTCTGCAGTGTAGA
GTGTCTCACCCCGTGCTGGAATTCAGCCTGGAATGGGAAGAGAGGGAAACCTTCCAGAAATTCAGCGTGA
ACGGCGACTTCATCATCAGCAACGTGGACGGCAAAGGCACCGGCACCTACTCATGCTCCTACAGAGTGGA
AACACACCCCAACATCTGGTCCCACAGAAGCGAGCCTCTGAAGCTGATGGGACCTGCCGGCTACCTGACC
TGGAACTATGTGCTGAATGGCGCGCCGGAAGATCAAGTTGATCCAAGATTGATTGATGGCAAGGGCGGAT
CTCTGGAGGTGCTGTTCCAGGGACCAGGCGGAAGCGGCAATCCCGGCGGCGATCTGGCCCCCCAGATGCT
GCGCGAGCTGCAGGAGACCAATGCCGCCCTGCAGGACGTGCGCGAGCTGCTGCGCCACCGCGTGAAGGAG
ATCACCTTCCTGAAGAACACCGTGATGGAGTGCGACGCCTGCGGTATGCAGCCCTCTAGAGGCTCCGGCT
CCATCATCCCAGTTGAGGAGGAGAACCCGGACTTCTGGAACCGCGAGGCAGCCGAGGCCCTGGGTGCCGC
CAAGAAGCTGCAGCCTGCACAGACAGCCGCCAAGAACCTCATCATCTTCCTGGGCGATGGGATGGGGGTG
TCTACGGTGACAGCTGCCAGGATCCTAAAAGGGCAGAAGAAGGACAAACTGGGGCCTGAGATACCCCTGG
CCATGGACCGCTTCCCATATGTGGCTCTGTCCAAGACATACAATGTAGACAAACATGTGCCAGACAGTGG
AGCCACAGCCACGGCCTACCTGTGCGGGGTCAAGGGCAACTTCCAGACCATTGGCTTGAGTGCAGCCGCC
CGCTTTAACCAGTGCAACACGACACGCGGCAACGAGGTCATCTCCGTGATGAATCGGGCCAAGAAAGCAG
GGAAGTCAGTGGGAGTGGTAACCACCACACGAGTGCAGCACGCCTCGCCAGCCGGCACCTACGCCCACAC
GGTGAACCGCAACTGGTACTCGGACGCCGACGTGCCTGCCTCGGCCCGCCAGGAGGGGTGCCAGGACATC
GCTACGCAGCTCATCTCCAACATGGACATTGACGTGATCCTAGGTGGAGGCCGAAAGTACATGTTTCGCA
TGGGAACCCCAGACCCTGAGTACCCAGATGACTACAGCCAAGGTGGGACCAGGCTGGACGGGAAGAATCT
GGTGCAGGAATGGCTGGCGAAGCGCCAGGGTGCCCGGTATGTGTGGAACCGCACTGAGCTCATGCAGGCT
TCCCTGGACCCGTCTGTGACCCATCTCATGGGTCTCTTTGAGCCTGGAGACATGAAATACGAGATCCACC
GAGACTCCACACTGGACCCCTCCCTGATGGAGATGACAGAGGCTGCCCTGCGCCTGCTGAGCAGGAACCC
CCGCGGCTTCTTCCTCTTCGTGGAGGGTGGTCGCATCGACCATGGTCATCATGAAAGCAGGGCTTACCGG
GCACTGACTGAGACGATCATGTTCGACGACGCCATTGAGAGGGCGGGCCAGCTCACCAGCGAGGAGGACA
CGCTGAGCCTCGTCACTGCCGACCACTCCCACGTCTTCTCCTTCGGAGGCTACCCCCTGCGAGGGAGCTC
CATCTTCGGGCTGGCCCCTGGCAAGGCCCGGGACAGGAAGGCCTACACGGTCCTCCTATACGGAAACGGT
CCAGGCTATGTGCTCAAGGACGGCGCCCGGCCGGATGTTACCGAGAGCGAGAGCGGGAGCCCCGAGTATC
GGCAGCAGTCAGCAGTGCCCCTGGACGAAGAGACCCACGCAGGCGAGGACGTGGCGGTGTTCGCGCGCGG
CCCGCAGGCGCACCTGGTTCACGGCGTGCAGGAGCAGACCTTCATAGCGCACGTCATGGCCTTCGCCGCC
TGCCTGGAGCCCTACACCGCCTGCGACCTGGCGCCCCCCGCCGGCACCACCGACGCCGCGCACCCGGGTG
GCGGAGGACTGAACGACATCTTCGAGGCTCAGAAAATCGAATGGCACGAACATCACCATCACCATCACCA
TCACCATTAAGGCCGGCCTGTAGTCACTGGCACAACGCGTTACCCGGTAAGCCAATCGGGTATACACGGT
CGTCATACTGCAGACAGGGTTCTTCTACTTTGCAAGATAGTCTTGAGTAGTAAAATAAATAGATAGAGAA
AATCAGCCTCGACTGTGCCTTCTAGTTGCCAGCCATCTGTTGTTTGCCCCTCCCCCGTGCCTTCCTTGAC
CCTGGAAGGTGCCACTCCCACTGTCCTTTCCTAATAAAATGAGGAAATTGCATCACAACACTCAACCCTA
TCTCGGTCTATTCTTTTGATTTATAAGGGATTTTGCCGATTTCGGCCTATTGGTTAAAAAATGAGCTGAT
TTAACAAAAATTTAACGCGAATTAATTCTGTGGAATGTGTGTCAGTTAGGGTGTGGAAAGTCCCCAGGCT
CCCCAGCAGGCAGAAGTATGCAAAGCATGCATCTCAATTAGTCAGCAACCAGGTGTGGAAAGTCCCCAGG
CTCCCCAGCAGGCAGAAGTATGCAAAGCATGCATCTCAATTAGTCAGCAACCATAGTCCCGCCCCTAACT
CCGCCCATCCCGCCCCTAACTCCGCCCAGTTCCGCCCATTCTCCGCCCCATGGCTGACTAATTTTTTTTA
TTTATGCAGAGGCCGAGGCCGCCTCTGCCTCTGAGCTATTCCAGAAGTAGTGAGGAGGCTTTTTTGGAGG
CCTAGGCTTTTGCAAAAAGCTCCCGGGAGCTTGTATATCCATTTTCGGATCTGATCAGCACGTGTTGACA
ATTAATCATCGGCATAGTATATCGGCATAGTATAATACGACAAGGTGAGGAACTAAACCATGACCGAGTA
CAAGCCCACGGTGCGCCTCGCCACCCGCGACGACGTCCCCAGGGCCGTACGCACCCTCGCCGCCGCGTTC
GCCGACTACCCCGCCACGCGCCACACCGTCGATCCGGACCGCCACATCGAGCGGGTCACCGAGCTGCAAG
AACTCTTCCTCACGCGCGTCGGGCTCGACATCGGCAAGGTGTGGGTCGCGGACGACGGCGCCGCGGTGGC
GGTCTGGACCACGCCGGAGAGCGTCGAAGCGGGGGCGGTGTTCGCCGAGATCGGCCCGCGCATGGCCGAG
TTGAGCGGTTCCCGGCTGGCCGCGCAGCAACAGATGGAAGGCCTCCTGGCGCCGCACCGGCCCAAGGAGC
CCGCGTGGTTCCTGGCCACCGTCGGCGTCTCGCCCGACCACCAGGGCAAGGGTCTGGGCAGCGCCGTCGT
GCTCCCCGGAGTGGAGGCGGCCGAGCGCGCCGGGGTGCCCGCCTTCCTGGAGACATCCGCGCCCCGCAAC
CTCCCCTTCTACGAGCGGCTCGGCTTCACCGTCACCGCCGACGTCGAGGTGCCCGAAGGACCGCGCACCT
GGTGCATGACCCGCAAGCCCGGTGCCTGACACGTGCTACGAGATTTCGATTCCACCGCCGCCTTCTATGA
AAGGTTGGGCTTCGGAATCGTTTTCCGGGACGCCGGCTGGATGATCCTCCAGCGCGGGGATCTCATGCTG
GAGTTCTTCGCCCACCCCAACTTGTTTATTGCAGCTTATAATGGTTACAAATAAAGCAATAGCATCACAA
ATTTCACAAATAAAGCATTTTTTTCACTGCATTCTAGTTGTGGTTTGTCCAAACTCATCAATGTATCTTA
TCATGTCTGTATACCGTCGACCTCTAGCTAGAGCTTGGCGTAATCATGGTCATTACCAATGCTTAATCAG
TGAGGCACCTATCTCAGCGATCTGTCTATTTCGTTCATCCATAGTTGCCTGACTCCCCGTCGTGTAGATA
ACTACGATACGGGAGGGCTTACCATCTGGCCCCAGCGCTGCGATGATACCGCGAGAACCACGCTCACCGG
CTCCGGATTTATCAGCAATAAACCAGCCAGCCGGAAGGGCCGAGCGCAGAAGTGGTCCTGCAACTTTATC
CGCCTCCATCCAGTCTATTAATTGTTGCCGGGAAGCTAGAGTAAGTAGTTCGCCAGTTAATAGTTTGCGC
AACGTTGTTGCCATCGCTACAGGCATCGTGGTGTCACGCTCGTCGTTTGGTATGGCTTCATTCAGCTCCG
GTTCCCAACGATCAAGGCGAGTTACATGATCCCCCATGTTGTGCAAAAAAGCGGTTAGCTCCTTCGGTCC
TCCGATCGTTGTCAGAAGTAAGTTGGCCGCAGTGTTATCACTCATGGTTATGGCAGCACTGCATAATTCT
CTTACTGTCATGCCATCCGTAAGATGCTTTTCTGTGACTGGTGAGTACTCAACCAAGTCATTCTGAGAAT
AGTGTATGCGGCGACCGAGTTGCTCTTGCCCGGCGTCAATACGGGATAATACCGCGCCACATAGCAGAAC
TTTAAAAGTGCTCATCATTGGAAAACGTTCTTCGGGGCGAAAACTCTCAAGGATCTTACCGCTGTTGAGA
TCCAGTTCGATGTAACCCACTCGTGCACCCAACTGATCTTCAGCATCTTTTACTTTCACCAGCGTTTCTG
GGTGAGCAAAAACAGGAAGGCAAAATGCCGCAAAAAAGGGAATAAGGGCGACACGGAAATGTTGAATACT
CATATTCTTCCTT
