>Addgene plasmid #157445 | pD649-HAsp-IGSF1-COMP5AP-AviTag-9xHis | depositor partial sequence | sequence record 304000 | insert (extracellular domain)
ATGACCTCTATTGTGATGGACCCTCAGCCTGAGCTGTGGATCGAGAGCAATTACCCTCAGGCTCCCTGGG
AGAACATCACCCTGTGGTGTAGAAGCCCCAGCCGGATCAGCAGCAAGTTCCTGCTGCTGAAGGACAAGAC
CCAGATGACCTGGATCAGACCCAGCCACAAGACCTTCCAGGTGTCCTTTCTGATCGGCGCCCTGACAGAG
AGCAATGCCGGCCTGTACAGATGCTGCTACTGGAAAGAGACAGGCTGGTCCAAGCCTAGCAAGGTGCTGG
AACTGGAAGCTCCTGGACAGCTGCCCAAGCCTATCTTCTGGATTCAAGCCGAGACACCCGCTCTGCCCGG
CTGCAATGTGAATATCCTGTGTCACGGCTGGCTGCAGGACCTGGTGTTCATGCTGTTCAAAGAGGGCTAC
GCCGAGCCTGTGGATTACCAGGTGCCAACAGGCACCATGGCCATCTTCAGCATCGACAATCTGACCCCTG
AGGACGAGGGCGTGTACATCTGTAGAACCCACATCCAGATGCTCCCCACACTTTGGAGCGAGCCCAGCAA
TCCTCTGAAACTGGTGGTGGCCGGACTGTACCCCAAGCCAACACTTACAGCCCATCCTGGACCTATCATG
GCCCCTGGCGAGAGCCTGAATCTGAGATGCCAGGGACCTATCTACGGCATGACATTCGCCCTGATGAGAG
TCGAGGACCTGGAAAAGAGCTTCTACCACAAGAAAACCATCAAGAACGAGGCCAACTTCTTCTTTCAATC
CCTGAAAATCCAGGACACCGGCCACTACCTGTGCTTCTACTACGATGCCAGCTACAGAGGCAGCCTGCTG
AGCGACGTGCTGAAAATCTGGGTCACCGACACATTCCCCAAGACCTGGCTGCTGGCTAGACCTTCTGCTG
TGGTGCAGATGGGCCAGAACGTGTCCCTGAGATGTAGAGGCCCTGTGGATGGTGTCGGACTGGCCCTGTA
TAAGAAAGGCGAGGACAAGCCCCTGCAGTTCCTGGATGCCACCTCCATCGACGACAATACCAGCTTCTTC
CTGAACAACGTGACCTACAGCGACACCGGCATCTACAGCTGTCACTACCTGCTGACATGGAAAACCAGCA
TCAGAATGCCTAGCCACAACACCGTGGAACTGATGGTGGTGGACAAGCCTCCTAAGCCTTCTCTGAGCGC
CTGGCCTAGCACAGTGTTCAAGCTGGGCAAAGCCATCACTCTGCAGTGTAGAGTGTCTCACCCCGTGCTG
GAATTCAGCCTGGAATGGGAAGAGAGGGAAACCTTCCAGAAATTCAGCGTGAACGGCGACTTCATCATCA
GCAACGTGGACGGCAAAGGCACCGGCACCTACTCATGCTCCTACAGAGTGGAAACACACCCCAACATCTG
GTCCCACAGAAGCGAGCCTCTGAAGCTGATGGGACCTGCCGGCTACCTGACCTGGAACTATGTGCTGAAT
